Addgene plasmid #72262: pCDH-EF1-FLPe
Purpose: Express FLPe under EF-1 promoter
Depositing lab: Kazuhiro Oka. Depositing organization: Baylor College of Medicine.
Backbone
  Vector backbone: pCDH-CMV-MCS
  Backbone manufacturer: Systembio
  Backbone size w/o insert (bp): 7133
  Modifications to backbone: ClaI/SalI fragment was replaced with EF1 + new MCS
  Vector type: Mammalian Expression, Lentiviral
Growth in bacteria
  Bacterial resistance: Ampicillin, 100 μg/mL
  Growth temperature: 37°C
  Growth strain: NEB Stable
  Copy number: High Copy
Gene/Insert
  Gene/Insert name: FLPe
  Insert size (bp): 1309
  Promoter: elongation factor-1
  Cloning method: Restriction Enzyme; 5′ cloning site BamHI (not destroyed); 3′ cloning site NotI (not destroyed)
  Sequencing primers: 5′ GCACTTGATGTAATTCTCC; 3′ CAACACCACGGAATTGTCAG
Terms and licenses: Academic/Nonprofit Terms; Industry Terms: Not Available to Industry
How to cite: pCDH-EF1-FLPe was a gift from Kazuhiro Oka (Addgene plasmid # 72262 ; http://n2t.net/addgene:72262 ; RRID:Addgene_72262)
