[The description below was written by a language model from this plasmid's Addgene catalogue record and pLannotate feature annotations shown in this document.]
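Description:
pCDH-EF1-FLPe is a third-generation-style HIV-1-based lentiviral transfer plasmid for mammalian expression, built on the pCDH-CMV-MCS backbone, in which a ClaI/SalI fragment was replaced by an EF-1 promoter and a new multiple cloning site. It is maintained in E. coli through a high-copy ColE1/pUC-type origin and selected with ampicillin via the β-lactamase gene. The annotated sequence is about 8.4 kb and is flagged as a reconstructed, only partially sequenced record. Several short annotated fragments (lacI, rop, bom, lacZα, small t antigen, nef) appear to be backbone remnants rather than functional elements.

The viral portion begins with an RSV enhancer/promoter fused to a truncated 5' LTR, which drives Tat-independent transcription of the genomic RNA in packaging cells. This is followed by the Ψ packaging signal with an adjoining gag fragment, the Rev response element within an env fragment, and the cPPT/CTS, which aids nuclear import of the reverse-transcribed genome. The payload is FLPe, cloned between BamHI and NotI sites and driven by the strong constitutive human EF-1α promoter. FLPe is a thermostable variant of the yeast FLP recombinase fused to an SV40 nuclear localization signal, and it catalyses recombination at FRT sites. A WPRE downstream enhances transcript expression, and the cassette is closed by a truncated 3' LTR followed by an SV40 polyadenylation signal and SV40 origin.

No mammalian selection marker or fluorescent reporter is annotated. The stated purpose is simply to express FLPe from the EF-1 promoter. By transfection or lentiviral transduction, the plasmid would serve to excise, invert or otherwise rearrange FRT-flanked sequences in mammalian cells.
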