Features (pLannotate 1.2.2; 25 found; start..end, strand, type, name):
      6..227     +  promoter       RSV promoter: Rous sarcoma virus enhancer/promoter
    234..414     +  LTR            5' LTR (truncated): truncated 5' long terminal repeat (LTR) from HIV-1
    458..583     +  misc_feature   HIV-1 Ψ: packaging signal of human immunodeficiency virus type 1
    567..905     +  CDS            HIV-1 gag (fragment): gag protein from human immunodeficiency virus 1; gag
   1025..1361    +  ncRNA          RRE: Accession: RF00036 - HIV Rev response element
   1397..1786    +  CDS            env (fragment): ENV_HV1H2 - Experimental evidence at protein level: Swiss-Prot protein existence level 1. [Transmembrane protein gp41]: Acts as a class I viral fusion protein. Under the current model, the protein has at least 3 conformational states: pre-fusion native state, pre-hairpin intermediate state, and post-fusion hairpin state. During fusion of viral and target intracellular membranes, the coiled coil regions (heptad repeats) assume a trimer-of-hairpins structure, positioning the fusion peptide in close proximity to the C-terminal region of the ectodomain. The formation of this structure appears to d
   1804..1921    +  misc_feature   cPPT/CTS: central polypurine tract and central termination sequence of HIV-1
   1940..2006    +  CDS            small t antigen (fragment): SV40 (simian virus 40) small t antigen
   2013..3191    +  promoter       EF-1α promoter: strong constitutive promoter for human elongation factor EF-1α
   3207..4505    +  CDS            FLPe: nuclear-targeted site-specific recombinase FLPe is a fusion between the SV40 nuclear localization signal and a thermostable version of the Saccharomyces cerevisiae site-specific recombinase FLP. Recombination occurs at FRT sequences.
   4526..5114    +  misc_feature   WPRE: woodchuck hepatitis virus posttranscriptional regulatory element
   5109..5216    +  CDS            nef (fragment): NEF_SIVS4 - Experimental evidence at protein level: Swiss-Prot protein existence level 1. Interferes with TCR signaling from the cell membrane. Interacts with CD247/TCRZ (TCR zeta chain) and exert potent down- regulation of cell surface TCR/CD3 complexes. From Simian immunodeficiency virus (isolate F236/smH4) (SIV-sm) (Simian immunodeficiency virus sooty mangabey monkey).
   5241..5421    +  LTR            5' LTR (truncated): truncated 5' long terminal repeat (LTR) from HIV-1
   5493..5614    +  polyA_signal   SV40 poly(A) signal: SV40 polyadenylation signal
   5633..5768    +  rep_origin     SV40 ori: SV40 origin of replication
   5830..5846    -  protein_bind   lac operator: The lac repressor binds to the lac operator to inhibit transcription in E. coli. This inhibition can be relieved by adding lactose or isopropyl-β-D-thiogalactopyranoside (IPTG). lac repressor encoded by lacI
   5854..5884    -  promoter       lac promoter: promoter for the E. coli lac operon
   5899..5920    -  protein_bind   CAP binding site: CAP binding activates transcription in the presence of cAMP. E. coli catabolite activator protein
   5933..6025    -  CDS            lacI (fragment): lac repressor; lacI; The lac repressor binds to the lac operator to inhibit transcription in E. coli. This inhibition can be relieved by adding lactose or isopropyl-β-D-thiogalactopyranoside (IPTG).
   6208..6796    -  rep_origin     ori: high-copy-number ColE1/pMB1/pBR322/pUC origin of replication
   6967..7827    -  CDS            AmpR: β-lactamase; bla; confers resistance to ampicillin, carbenicillin, and related antibiotics
   7828..7932    -  promoter       AmpR promoter: bla
   8027..8062    +  CDS            rop (fragment): Rop protein, which maintains plasmids at low copy number; rop
   8164..8263    +  misc_feature   bom (fragment): basis of mobility region from pBR322
   8269..8423    -  CDS            lacZα (fragment): LacZα fragment of β-galactosidase; lacZ fragment
>Addgene plasmid #72262 | pCDH-EF1-FLPe | depositor full sequence | sequence record 131821 | reconstructed, partially sequenced
ACGCGTGTAGTCTTATGCAATACTCTTGTAGTCTTGCAACATGGTAACGATGAGTTAGCAACATGCCTTA
CAAGGAGAGAAAAAGCACCGTGCATGCCGATTGGTGGAAGTAAGGTGGTACGATCGTGCCTTATTAGGAA
GGCAACAGACGGGTCTGACATGGATTGGACGAACCACTGAATTGCCGCATTGCAGAGATATTGTATTTAA
GTGCCTAGCTCGATACAATAAACGGGTCTCTCTGGTTAGACCAGATCTGAGCCTGGGAGCTCTCTGGCTA
ACTAGGGAACCCACTGCTTAAGCCTCAATAAAGCTTGCCTTGAGTGCTTCAAGTAGTGTGTGCCCGTCTG
TTGTGTGACTCTGGTAACTAGAGATCCCTCAGACCCTTTTAGTCAGTGTGGAAAATCTCTAGCAGTGGCG
CCCGAACAGGGACCTGAAAGCGAAAGGGAAACCAGAGCTCTCTCGACGCAGGACTCGGCTTGCTGAAGCG
CGCACGGCAAGAGGCGAGGGGCGGCGACTGGTGAGTACGCCAAAAATTTTGACTAGCGGAGGCTAGAAGG
AGAGAGATGGGTGCGAGAGCGTCAGTATTAAGCGGGGGAGAATTAGATCGCGATGGGAAAAAATTCGGTT
AAGGCCAGGGGGAAAGAAAAAATATAAATTAAAACATATAGTATGGGCAAGCAGGGAGCTAGAACGATTC
GCAGTTAATCCTGGCCTGTTAGAAACATCAGAAGGCTGTAGACAAATACTGGGACAGCTACAACCATCCC
TTCAGACAGGATCAGAAGAACTTAGATCATTATATAATACAGTAGCAACCCTCTATTGTGTGCATCAAAG
GATAGAGATAAAAGACACCAAGGAAGCTTTAGACAAGATAGAGGAAGAGCAAAACAAAAGTAAGACCACC
GCACAGCAAGCGGCCACTGATCTTCAGACCTGGAGGAGGAGATATGAGGGACAATTGGAGAAGTGAATTA
TATAAATATAAAGTAGTAAAAATTGAACCATTAGGAGTAGCACCCACCAAGGCAAAGAGAAGAGTGGTGC
AGAGAGAAAAAAGAGCAGTGGGAATAGGAGCTTTGTTCCTTGGGTTCTTGGGAGCAGCAGGAAGCACTAT
GGGCGCAGCCTCAATGACGCTGACGGTACAGGCCAGACAATTATTGTCTGGTATAGTGCAGCAGCAGAAC
AATTTGCTGAGGGCTATTGAGGCGCAACAGCATCTGTTGCAACTCACAGTCTGGGGCATCAAGCAGCTCC
AGGCAAGAATCCTGGCTGTGGAAAGATACCTAAAGGATCAACAGCTCCTGGGGATTTGGGGTTGCTCTGG
AAAACTCATTTGCACCACTGCTGTGCCTTGGAATGCTAGTTGGAGTAATAAATCTCTGGAACAGATTGGA
ATCACACGACCTGGATGGAGTGGGACAGAGAAATTAACAATTACACAAGCTTAATACACTCCTTAATTGA
AGAATCGCAAAACCAGCAAGAAAAGAATGAACAAGAATTATTGGAATTAGATAAATGGGCAAGTTTGTGG
AATTGGTTTAACATAACAAATTGGCTGTGGTATATAAAATTATTCATAATGATAGTAGGAGGCTTGGTAG
GTTTAAGAATAGTTTTTGCTGTACTTTCTATAGTGAATAGAGTTAGGCAGGGATATTCACCATTATCGTT
TCAGACCCACCTCCCAACCCCGAGGGGACCCGACAGGCCCGAAGGAATAGAAGAAGAAGGTGGAGAGAGA
GACAGAGACAGATCCATTCGATTAGTGAACGGATCTCGACGGTATCGGTTAACTTTTAAAAGAAAAGGGG
GGATTGGGGGGTACAGTGCAGGGGAAAGAATAGTAGACATAATAGCAACAGACATACAAACTAAAGAATT
ACAAAAACAAATTACAAAAATTCAAAATTTTATCGATAGCTTTGCAAAGATGGATAAAGTTTTAAACAGA
GAGGAATCTTTGCAGCTAATGGACCTTCTAGGTCTTGAAAGGAGTGGGAATTGGCTCCGGTGCCCGTCAG
TGGGCAGAGCGCACATCGCCCACAGTCCCCGAGAAGTTGGGGGGAGGGGTCGGCAATTGAACCGGTGCCT
AGAGAAGGTGGCGCGGGGTAAACTGGGAAAGTGATGTCGTGTACTGGCTCCGCCTTTTTCCCGAGGGTGG
GGGAGAACCGTATATAAGTGCAGTAGTCGCCGTGAACGTTCTTTTTCGCAACGGGTTTGCCGCCAGAACA
CAGGTAAGTGCCGTGTGTGGTTCCCGCGGGCCTGGCCTCTTTACGGGTTATGGCCCTTGCGTGCCTTGAA
TTACTTCCACCTGGCTGCAGTACGTGATTCTTGATCCCGAGCTTCGGGTTGGAAGTGGGTGGGAGAGTTC
GAGGCCTTGCGCTTAAGGAGCCCCTTCGCCTCGTGCTTGAGTTGAGGCCTGGCCTGGGCGCTGGGGCCGC
CGCGTGCGAATCTGGTGGCACCTTCGCGCCTGTCTCGCTGCTTTCGATAAGTCTCTAGCCATTTAAAATT
TTTGATGACCTGCTGCGACGCTTTTTTTCTGGCAAGATAGTCTTGTAAATGCGGGCCAAGATCTGCACAC
TGGTATTTCGGTTTTTGGGGCCGCGGGCGGCGACGGGGCCCGTGCGTCCCAGCGCACATGTTCGGCGAGG
CGGGGCCTGCGAGCGCGGCCACCGAGAATCGGACGGGGGTAGTCTCAAGCTGGCCGGCCTGCTCTGGTGC
CTGGCCTCGCGCCGCCGTGTATCGCCCCGCCCTGGGCGGCAAGGCTGGCCCGGTCGGCACCAGTTGCGTG
AGCGGAAAGATGGCCGCTTCCCGGCCCTGCTGCAGGGAGCTCAAAATGGAGGACGCGGCGCTCGGGAGAG
CGGGCGGGTGAGTCACCCACACAAAGGAAAAGGGCCTTTCCGTCCTCAGCCGTCGCTTCATGTGACTCCA
CGGAGTACCGGGCGCCGTCCAGGCACCTCGATTAGTTCTCGAGCTTTTGGAGTACGTCGTCTTTAGGTTG
GGGGGAGGGGTTTTATGCGATGGAGTTTCCCCACACTGAGTGGGTGGAGACTGAAGTTAGGCCAGCTTGG
CACTTGATGTAATTCTCCTTGGAATTTGCCCTTTTTGAGTTTGGATCTTGGTTCATTCTCAAGCCTCAGA
CAGTGGTTCAAAGTTTTTTTCTTCCATTTCAGGTGTCGTGAGGAATTGGATCCACCATGGCTCCCAAGAA
GAAGAGGAAGGTGATGAGTCAATTTGATATATTATGTAAAACACCACCTAAGGTCCTGGTTCGTCAGTTT
GTGGAAAGGTTTGAAAGACCTTCAGGGGAAAAAATAGCATCATGTGCTGCTGAACTAACCTATTTATGTT
GGATGATTACTCATAACGGAACAGCAATCAAGAGAGCCACATTCATGAGCTATAATACTATCATAAGCAA
TTCGCTGAGTTTCGATATTGTCAACAAATCACTCCAGTTTAAATACAAGACGCAAAAAGCAACAATTCTG
GAAGCCTCATTAAAGAAATTAATTCCTGCTTGGGAATTTACAATTATTCCTTACAATGGACAAAAACATC
AATCTGATATCACTGATATTGTAAGTAGTTTGCAATTACAGTTCGAATCATCGGAAGAAGCAGATAAGGG
AAATAGCCACAGTAAAAAAATGCTTAAAGCACTTCTAAGTGAGGGTGAAAGCATCTGGGAGATCACTGAG
AAAATACTAAATTCGTTTGAGTATACCTCGAGATTTACAAAAACAAAAACTTTATACCAATTCCTCTTCC
TAGCTACTTTCATCAATTGTGGAAGATTCAGCGATATTAAGAACGTTGATCCGAAATCATTTAAATTAGT
CCAAAATAAGTATCTGGGAGTAATAATCCAGTGTTTAGTGACAGAGACAAAGACAAGCGTTAGTAGGCAC
ATATACTTCTTTAGCGCAAGGGGTAGGATCGATCCACTTGTATATTTGGATGAATTTTTGAGGAATTCTG
AACCAGTCCTAAAACGAGTAAATAGGACCGGCAATTCTTCAAGCAACAAACAGGAATACCAATTATTAAA
AGATAACTTAGTCAGATCGTACAACAAGGCTTTGAAGAAAAATGCGCCTTATCCAATCTTTGCTATAAAG
AATGGCCCAAAATCTCACATTGGAAGACATTTGATGACCTCATTTCTGTCAATGAAGGGCCTAACGGAGT
TGACTAATGTTGTGGGAAATTGGAGCGATAAGCGTGCTTCTGCCGTGGCCAGGACAACGTATACTCATCA
GATAACAGCAATACCTGATCACTACTTCGCACTAGTTTCTCGGTACTATGCATATGATCCAATATCAAAG
GAAATGATAGCATTGAAGGATGAGACTAATCCAATTGAGGAGTGGCAGCATATAGAACAGCTAAAGGGTA
GTGCTGAAGGAAGCATACGATACCCCGCATGGAATGGGATAATATCACAGGAGGTACTAGACTACCTTTC
ATCCTACATAAATAGACGCATATAAGCGGCCGCGAATTCGTCGACAATCAACCTCTGGATTACAAAATTT
GTGAAAGATTGACTGGTATTCTTAACTATGTTGCTCCTTTTACGCTATGTGGATACGCTGCTTTAATGCC
TTTGTATCATGCTATTGCTTCCCGTATGGCTTTCATTTTCTCCTCCTTGTATAAATCCTGGTTGCTGTCT
CTTTATGAGGAGTTGTGGCCCGTTGTCAGGCAACGTGGCGTGGTGTGCACTGTGTTTGCTGACGCAACCC
CCACTGGTTGGGGCATTGCCACCACCTGTCAGCTCCTTTCCGGGACTTTCGCTTTCCCCCTCCCTATTGC
CACGGCGGAACTCATCGCCGCCTGCCTTGCCCGCTGCTGGACAGGGGCTCGGCTGTTGGGCACTGACAAT
TCCGTGGTGTTGTCGGGGAAATCATCGTCCTTTCCTTGGCTGCTCGCCTGTGTTGCCACCTGGATTCTGC
GCGGGACGTCCTTCTGCTACGTCCCTTCGGCCCTCAATCCAGCGGACCTTCCTTCCCGCGGCCTGCTGCC
GGCTCTGCGGCCTCTTCCGCGTCTTCGCCTTCGCCCTCAGACGAGTCGGATCTCCCTTTGGGCCGCCTCC
CCGCCTGGTACCTTTAAGACCAATGACTTACAAGGCAGCTGTAGATCTTAGCCACTTTTTAAAAGAAAAG
GGGGGACTGGAAGGGCTAATTCACTCCCAACGAAAATAAGATCTGCTTTTTGCTTGTACTGGGTCTCTCT
GGTTAGACCAGATCTGAGCCTGGGAGCTCTCTGGCTAACTAGGGAACCCACTGCTTAAGCCTCAATAAAG
CTTGCCTTGAGTGCTTCAAGTAGTGTGTGCCCGTCTGTTGTGTGACTCTGGTAACTAGAGATCCCTCAGA
CCCTTTTAGTCAGTGTGGAAAATCTCTAGCAGTAGTAGTTCATGTCATCTTATTATTCAGTATTTATAAC
TTGCAAAGAAATGAATATCAGAGAGTGAGAGGAACTTGTTTATTGCAGCTTATAATGGTTACAAATAAAG
CAATAGCATCACAAATTTCACAAATAAAGCATTTTTTTCACTGCATTCTAGTTGTGGTTTGTCCAAACTC
ATCAATGTATCTTATCATGTCTGGCTCTAGCTATCCCGCCCCTAACTCCGCCCAGTTCCGCCCATTCTCC
GCCCCATGGCTGACTAATTTTTTTTATTTATGCAGAGGCCGAGGCCGCCTCGGCCTCTGAGCTATTCCAG
AAGTAGTGAGGAGGCTTTTTTGGAGGCCTAGACTTTTGCAGAGACGGCCCAAATTCGTAATCATGGTCAT
AGCTGTTTCCTGTGTGAAATTGTTATCCGCTCACAATTCCACACAACATACGAGCCGGAAGCATAAAGTG
TAAAGCCTGGGGTGCCTAATGAGTGAGCTAACTCACATTAATTGCGTTGCGCTCACTGCCCGCTTTCCAG
TCGGGAAACCTGTCGTGCCAGCTGCATTAATGAATCGGCCAACGCGCGGGGAGAGGCGGTTTGCGTATTG
GGCGCTCTTCCGCTTCCTCGCTCACTGACTCGCTGCGCTCGGTCGTTCGGCTGCGGCGAGCGGTATCAGC
TCACTCAAAGGCGGTAATACGGTTATCCACAGAATCAGGGGATAACGCAGGAAAGAACATGTGAGCAAAA
GGCCAGCAAAAGGCCAGGAACCGTAAAAAGGCCGCGTTGCTGGCGTTTTTCCATAGGCTCCGCCCCCCTG
ACGAGCATCACAAAAATCGACGCTCAAGTCAGAGGTGGCGAAACCCGACAGGACTATAAAGATACCAGGC
GTTTCCCCCTGGAAGCTCCCTCGTGCGCTCTCCTGTTCCGACCCTGCCGCTTACCGGATACCTGTCCGCC
TTTCTCCCTTCGGGAAGCGTGGCGCTTTCTCATAGCTCACGCTGTAGGTATCTCAGTTCGGTGTAGGTCG
TTCGCTCCAAGCTGGGCTGTGTGCACGAACCCCCCGTTCAGCCCGACCGCTGCGCCTTATCCGGTAACTA
TCGTCTTGAGTCCAACCCGGTAAGACACGACTTATCGCCACTGGCAGCAGCCACTGGTAACAGGATTAGC
AGAGCGAGGTATGTAGGCGGTGCTACAGAGTTCTTGAAGTGGTGGCCTAACTACGGCTACACTAGAAGGA
CAGTATTTGGTATCTGCGCTCTGCTGAAGCCAGTTACCTTCGGAAAAAGAGTTGGTAGCTCTTGATCCGG
CAAACAAACCACCGCTGGTAGCGGTGGTTTTTTTGTTTGCAAGCAGCAGATTACGCGCAGAAAAAAAGGA
TCTCAAGAAGATCCTTTGATCTTTTCTACGGGGTCTGACGCTCAGTGGAACGAAAACTCACGTTAAGGGA
TTTTGGTCATGAGATTATCAAAAAGGATCTTCACCTAGATCCTTTTAAATTAAAAATGAAGTTTTAAATC
AATCTAAAGTATATATGAGTAAACTTGGTCTGACAGTTACCAATGCTTAATCAGTGAGGCACCTATCTCA
GCGATCTGTCTATTTCGTTCATCCATAGTTGCCTGACTCCCCGTCGTGTAGATAACTACGATACGGGAGG
GCTTACCATCTGGCCCCAGTGCTGCAATGATACCGCGAGACCCACGCTCACCGGCTCCAGATTTATCAGC
AATAAACCAGCCAGCCGGAAGGGCCGAGCGCAGAAGTGGTCCTGCAACTTTATCCGCCTCCATCCAGTCT
ATTAATTGTTGCCGGGAAGCTAGAGTAAGTAGTTCGCCAGTTAATAGTTTGCGCAACGTTGTTGCCATTG
CTACAGGCATCGTGGTGTCACGCTCGTCGTTTGGTATGGCTTCATTCAGCTCCGGTTCCCAACGATCAAG
GCGAGTTACATGATCCCCCATGTTGTGCAAAAAAGCGGTTAGCTCCTTCGGTCCTCCGATCGTTGTCAGA
AGTAAGTTGGCCGCAGTGTTATCACTCATGGTTATGGCAGCACTGCATAATTCTCTTACTGTCATGCCAT
CCGTAAGATGCTTTTCTGTGACTGGTGAGTACTCAACCAAGTCATTCTGAGAATAGTGTATGCGGCGACC
GAGTTGCTCTTGCCCGGCGTCAATACGGGATAATACCGCGCCACATAGCAGAACTTTAAAAGTGCTCATC
ATTGGAAAACGTTCTTCGGGGCGAAAACTCTCAAGGATCTTACCGCTGTTGAGATCCAGTTCGATGTAAC
CCACTCGTGCACCCAACTGATCTTCAGCATCTTTTACTTTCACCAGCGTTTCTGGGTGAGCAAAAACAGG
AAGGCAAAATGCCGCAAAAAAGGGAATAAGGGCGACACGGAAATGTTGAATACTCATACTCTTCCTTTTT
CAATATTATTGAAGCATTTATCAGGGTTATTGTCTCATGAGCGGATACATATTTGAATGTATTTAGAAAA
ATAAACAAATAGGGGTTCCGCGCACATTTCCCCGAAAAGTGCCACCTGACGTCTAAGAAACCATTATTAT
CATGACATTAACCTATAAAAATAGGCGTATCACGAGGCCCTTTCGTCTCGCGCGTTTCGGTGATGACGGT
GAAAACCTCTGACACATGCAGCTCCCGGAGACGGTCACAGCTTGTCTGTAAGCGGATGCCGGGAGCAGAC
AAGCCCGTCAGGGCGCGTCAGCGGGTGTTGGCGGGTGTCGGGGCTGGCTTAACTATGCGGCATCAGAGCA
GATTGTACTGAGAGTGCACCATATGCGGTGTGAAATACCGCACAGATGCGTAAGGAGAAAATACCGCATC
AGGCGCCATTCGCCATTCAGGCTGCGCAACTGTTGGGAAGGGCGATCGGTGCGGGCCTCTTCGCTATTAC
GCCAGCTGGCGAAAGGGGGATGTGCTGCAAGGCGATTAAGTTGGGTAACGCCAGGGTTTTCCCAGTCACG
ACGTTGTAAAACGACGGCCAGTGCCAAGCTG
