>Addgene plasmid #72262 | pCDH-EF1-FLPe | addgene partial sequence | sequence record 134552 | EF1a-F 5'-TCAAGCCTCAGACAGTGGTTC-3'
ATTGGATCCACCATGGCTCCCAAGAAGAAGAGGAAGGTGATGAGTCAATTTGATATATTATGTAAAACAC
CACCTAAGGTCCTGGTTCGTCAGTTTGTGGAAAGGTTTGAAAGACCTTCAGGGGAAAAAATAGCATCATG
TGCTGCTGAACTAACCTATTTATGTTGGATGATTACTCATAACGGAACAGCAATCAAGAGAGCCACATTC
ATGAGCTATAATACTATCATAAGCAATTCGCTGAGTTTCGATATTGTCAACAAATCACTCCAGTTTAAAT
ACAAGACGCAAAAAGCAACAATTCTGGAAGCCTCATTAAAGAAATTAATTCCTGCTTGGGAATTTACAAT
TATTCCTTACAATGGACAAAAACATCAATCTGATATCACTGATATTGTAAGTAGTTTGCAATTACAGTTC
GAATCATCGGAAGAAGCAGATAAGGGAAATAGCCACAGTAAAAAAATGCTTAAAGCACTTCTAAGTGAGG
GTGAAAGCATCTGGGAGATCACTGAGAAAATACTAAATTCGTTTGAGTATACCTCGAGATTTACAAAAAC
AAAAACTTTATACCAATTCCTCTTCCTAGCTACTTTCATCAATTGTGGAAGATTCAGCGATATTAAGAAC
GTTGATCCGAAATCATTTAAATTAGTCCAAAATAAGTATCTGGGAGTAATAATCCAGTGTTTAGTGACAG
AGACAAAGACAAGCGTTAGTAGGCACATATACTTCTTTAGCGCAAGGGGTAGGATCGATCCACTTGTATA
TTTGGATGAATTTTTGAGGAATTCTGAACCAGTCCTAAAACGAGTAAATAGGACCGGCAATTCTTCA
