>Addgene plasmid #72262 | pCDH-EF1-FLPe | addgene partial sequence | sequence record 134553 | WPRE-R 5'-CATAGCGTAAAAGGAGCAACA-3'
ATCCAGAGGTTGATTGTCGACGAATTCGCGGCCGCTTATATGCGTCTATTTATGTAGGATGAAAGGTAGT
CTAGTACCTCCTGTGATATTATCCCATTCCATGCGGGGTATCGTATGCTTCCTTCAGCACTACCCTTTAG
CTGTTCTATATGCTGCCACTCCTCAATTGGATTAGTCTCATCCTTCAATGCTATCATTTCCTTTGATATT
GGATCATATGCATAGTACCGAGAAACTAGTGCGAAGTAGTGATCAGGTATTGCTGTTATCTGATGAGTAT
ACGTTGTCCTGGCCACGGCAGAAGCACGCTTATCGCTCCAATTTCCCACAACATTAGTCAACTCCGTTAG
GCCCTTCATTGACAGAAATGAGGTCATCAAATGTCTTCCAATGTGAGATTTTGGGCCATTCTTTATAGCA
AAGATTGGATAAGGCGCATTTTTCTTCAAAGCCTTGTTGTACGATCTGACTAAGTTATCTTTTAATAATT
GGTATTCCTGTTTGTTGCTTGAAGAATTGCCGGTCCTATTTACTCGTTTTAGGACTGGTTCAGAATTCCT
CAAAAATTCATCCAAATATACAAGTGGATCGATCCTACCCCTTGCGCTAAAGAAGTATATGTGCCTACTA
ACGCTTGTCTTTGTCTCTGTCACTAAACACTGGATTATTACTCCCAGATACTTATTTTGGACTAATTTAA
ATGATTTCGGATCAACGTTCTTAATATCGCTGAATCTTCCACAATTGATGAAAGTAGCTAGGAAGAGGAA
TTGGTATAAAGTTTTTGTTTTTGTAAATCTCGAGGTATACTCAAACGAATTTAGTATTTTCTCAGTGATC
TCCCAGATGCTTTCACCCTCACTTAGAAGTGCTTTAAGCATTT
